>Addgene plasmid #28067 | Encephalopsin (Opn3)_R (OZ542) | depositor partial sequence | sequence record 13281 | Author sequence
TCTAGACCCGGGGAGCGCCCCTTCCAGTGTCGCATTTGCATGCGGAACTTTTCGCTGAAGACCAACCTTG
TCAGGCATACCCGTACTCATACCGGTGAAAAACCGTTTCAGTGTCGGATCTGTATGCGAAATTTCTCCCA
GGGCGAGACCTTGAGGCGCCATCTACGTACGCACACCGGCGAGAAGCCATTCCAATGCCGAATATGCATG
CGCAACTTCAGTCGCGGGGACGCGCTGGCGCGCCACCTAAAAACCCACCTGAGGGGATCC
