>Addgene plasmid #28067 | Encephalopsin (Opn3)_R (OZ542) | addgene partial sequence | sequence record 34366 | 28067 with OK-61 (5' GGGTAGTACGATGACGGAACCTGTC 3')
TCCAAGCTTTGGCGGCCGCTGACTACAAAGACGATGATGACAAATCTAGACCCGGGGAGCGCCCCTTCCA
GTGTCGCATTTGCATGCGGAACTTTTCGCTGAAGACCAACCTTGTCAGGCATACCCGTACTCATACCGGT
GAAAAACCGTTTCAGTGTCGGATCTGTATGCGAAATTTCTCCCAGGGCGAGACCTTGAGGCGCCATCTAC
GTACGCACACCGGCGAGAAGCCATTCCAATGCCGAATATGCATGCGCAACTTCAGTCGCGGGGACGCGCT
GGCGCGCCACCTAAAAACCCACCTGAGGGGATCCTCTGCACAGTAGTAACTAGAGACTAGAAAAAGGCCG
ACAAGTCCCGCTCCGCTGAAGATCCTGGCGTAATAGCGAAGAGGCCCGCACCGATCGCCCTTCCCAACAG
TTGCGCAGCCTGAATGGCGAATGGG
[124 nt withheld, positions 446-569]
C
[91 nt withheld, positions 571-661]
A
[49 nt withheld, positions 663-711]
CCTTTGACGTTGGAGTCCACGTTCTTT
[37 nt withheld, positions 739-775]
ACCCTATCTCGGTCTATTCTTTTGATTTATAAGGGAATTTTGCCGATTTC
