[The description below was written by a language model from this plasmid's Addgene catalogue record.]
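Description:
Encephalopsin (Opn3)_R (OZ542) is a low-copy, kanamycin-selected bacterial plasmid built on the MG414 backbone (about 5.5 kb without insert) and catalogued as a zebrafish-targeting reagent. It carries a roughly 270 bp insert encoding an engineered zinc finger array, cloned between XbaI and BamHI sites that both remain intact, so the array can be excised and moved into other vectors. The plasmid must be propagated in a host that supplies the lacIq allele of lac repressor, which implies lac-regulated expression, although the record does not name the promoter or the origin of replication. No feature table is provided, so the finer architecture of the backbone cannot be described.

The array recognises one half ("right" side) of a target site in the zebrafish opn3 gene (encephalopsin, also called opsin 3 or panopsin). The plasmid does not contain any opn3 sequence itself. It arose from the OPEN (oligomerized pool engineering) selection approach. In a bacterial two-hybrid assay against its nine-base-pair half-site, it gave 3.30-fold activation. It is not a nuclease as supplied. To obtain a working reagent, the zinc finger coding fragment has to be subcloned into a separate ZFN expression vector to create a FokI fusion. That fusion is then used together with the complementary left-half array, Encephalopsin (Opn3)_L (OZ541), so that the two halves form a ZFN pair able to introduce targeted mutations at the locus. The depositor notes that this array has not yet been tested for nuclease activity, meaning its ability to induce mutations at the intended site in zebrafish is unconfirmed.
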