Addgene plasmid #28067: Encephalopsin (Opn3)_R (OZ542)
Depositing lab: Keith Joung. Depositing organization: Massachusetts General Hospital. Publication: Rapid "open-source" engineering of customized zinc-finger nucleases for highly efficient gene modification. Maeder ML, Thibodeau-Beganny S, Osiak A, Wright DA, Anthony RM, Eichtinger M, Jiang T, Foley JE, Winfrey RJ, Townsend JA, Unger-Wallace E, Sander JD, Muller-Lerch F, Fu F, Pearlberg J, Goebel C, Dassie JP, Pruett-Miller SM, Porteus MH, Sgroi DC, Iafrate AJ, Dobbs D, McCray PB, Cathomen T, Voytas DF, Joung JK. Mol Cell. 2008 Jul 25. 31(2):294-301. 10.1016/j.molcel.2008.06.016 PubMed 18657511.
Backbone
  Vector backbone: MG414
  Backbone size w/o insert (bp): 5493
  Vector type: Zebrafish Targeting
Growth in bacteria
  Bacterial resistance: Kanamycin, 50 μg/mL
  Growth temperature: 37°C
  Growth strain: XL1 Blue
  Growth instructions: Requires a bacterial strain such as XL1 Blue, that expresses the lacIq allele of lac repressor
  Copy number: Low Copy
Gene/Insert
  Gene/Insert name: Zinc finger array targeting Encephalopsin (Opn3) (alt names: Opn3; opsin 3; panopsin)
  Species: D. rerio (zebrafish)
  Insert size (bp): 270
  GenBank ID: ENSDARG00000052775
  Entrez Gene: opn3
  Cloning method: Restriction Enzyme; 5′ cloning site XbaI (not destroyed); 3′ cloning site BamHI (not destroyed)
  Sequencing primers: 5′ OK.61 GGGTAGTACGATGACGGAACCTGTC
Terms and licenses: Academic/Nonprofit Terms; Industry Terms: Not Available to Industry
Depositor comments: This plasmid encodes a zinc finger array targeting half of a target sequence in the zebrafish gene Encephalopsin (Opn3)(see below). Please note that this plasmid does NOT contain the Encephalopsin (Opn3) sequence. Users must order the complementary plasmid Encephalopsin (Opn3)_L (OZ541) [Addgene plasmid 28066] in order to create a zinc finger nuclease (ZFN) pair to introduce targeted mutations into this specific zebrafish gene. Users will also need to clone the zinc finger (ZF) insert of this plasmid into a zinc finger nuclease (ZFN) vector to express a FOKI fusion product. Examples of possible ZFN expression vectors that can be used are: pST1374 (Addgene plasmid 13426), pMLM290 (Addgene plasmid 21872), pMLM292 (Addgene plasmid 21873), pMLM800 (Addgene plasmid 27202) and pMLM802 (Addgene plasmid 27203). This zinc finger array was tested for binding activity to the sequence 5'-GTGGCAGAA-3' in a bacterial two hybrid assay, and resulted in 3.30 fold activation. However, this array has not yet been tested for activity as a zinc finger nuclease (i.e. for its ability to induce mutations at the intended locus). Scientists using this zinc finger array in a publication should notify and acknowledge NIH grant number R01 GM088040 in the publication. Other Articles: "Oligomerized pool engineering (OPEN): an 'open-source' protocol for making customized zinc-finger arrays." Maeder ML et al. (Nat Protoc. 2009 Sept 17. 4(10):1471-1501. Pubmed ID: 19798082 "Targeted mutagenesis in zebrafish using customized zinc-finger nucleases." Foley JE et al. (Nat Protoc. 2009 Dec 3. 4(12):1855-1867. Pubmed ID: 20010934
How to cite: Encephalopsin (Opn3)_R (OZ542) was a gift from Keith Joung (Addgene plasmid # 28067 ; http://n2t.net/addgene:28067 ; RRID:Addgene_28067)
